Addgene plasmid #162281: pEPQD0KN0024
Purpose: (Empty Backbone) Acceptor for golden gate assembly with BsaI overhangs GCTT-AATG, adds a N-terminal expression tag. Generates plasmids for T7-driven E. coli cell-free protein synthesis
Depositing lab: Nicola Patron. Depositing organization: Earlham Institute. Publication: Biofoundry-assisted expression and characterization of plant proteins. Dudley QM, Cai YM, Kallam K, Debreyne H, Carrasco Lopez JA, Patron NJ. Synth Biol (Oxf). 2021 Sep 11;6(1):ysab029. doi: 10.1093/synbio/ysab029. eCollection 2021. PubMed 34693026.
Backbone
  Vector backbone: pUC18
  Vector type: Bacterial Expression
Growth in bacteria
  Bacterial resistance: Kanamycin, 50 μg/mL
  Growth temperature: 37°C
  Growth strain: DH5alpha
  Copy number: High Copy
Gene/Insert
  Gene/Insert name: None
Terms and licenses: Academic/Nonprofit Terms; Industry Terms: Not Available to Industry
How to cite: pEPQD0KN0024 was a gift from Nicola Patron (Addgene plasmid # 162281 ; http://n2t.net/addgene:162281 ; RRID:Addgene_162281)
