[The description below was written by a language model from this plasmid's Addgene catalogue record and pLannotate feature annotations shown in this document.]
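Description:
pEPQD0KN0024 is a small (about 2.4 kb) empty acceptor plasmid for Golden Gate assembly. It is built on a pUC18-derived backbone and designed to produce templates for T7-driven protein synthesis in E. coli cell-free reactions. It replicates in E. coli from a high-copy ColE1/pUC-type origin and is selected with kanamycin through an aph(3')-Ia (KanR) gene. No gene of interest is present, since the plasmid is supplied to receive one.

The expression frame consists of a T7 promoter followed by the efficient ribosome binding site from phage T7 gene 10, with a T7 terminator downstream. Between these elements sits a reverse-oriented lacZα cassette carrying its own lac promoter, lac operator and CAP binding site, along with the pUC18/19 multiple cloning site. This layout is typical of a drop-out marker, in which BsaI digestion removes lacZα and a coding part takes its place, allowing blue/white screening, although the record does not state this explicitly. According to the catalogue entry, assembly uses BsaI overhangs GCTT and AATG, and the vector contributes an N-terminal expression tag to the inserted sequence. The identity of that tag is not stated and it is not annotated as a feature.

The automated annotation also reports short fragment matches to bom, lacI and a T7 gene 10B-derived solubility tag (SET1) just upstream of the terminator. These are partial hits and may simply reflect residual or flanking sequence. The associated work concerns biofoundry-assisted expression and characterization of plant proteins, which fits use of this vector for rapid, parallel construction of cell-free expression templates.
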