Features (pLannotate 1.2.2; 13 found; start..end, strand, type, name):
     36..54      +  promoter       T7 promoter: promoter for bacteriophage T7 RNA polymerase
     86..108     +  RBS            RBS: efficient ribosome binding site from bacteriophage T7 gene 10 (Olins and Rangwala, 1989)
    221..320     +  misc_feature   bom (fragment): basis of mobility region from pBR322
    326..483     -  CDS            lacZα (fragment): LacZα fragment of β-galactosidase; lacZ fragment
    480..536     +  misc_feature   MCS: pUC18/19 multiple cloning site
    573..589     -  protein_bind   lac operator: The lac repressor binds to the lac operator to inhibit transcription in E. coli. This inhibition can be relieved by adding lactose or isopropyl-β-D-thiogalactopyranoside (IPTG). lac repressor encoded by lacI
    597..627     -  promoter       lac promoter: promoter for the E. coli lac operon
    642..663     -  protein_bind   CAP binding site: CAP binding activates transcription in the presence of cAMP. E. coli catabolite activator protein
    676..716     -  CDS            lacI (fragment): lac repressor; lacI; The lac repressor binds to the lac operator to inhibit transcription in E. coli. This inhibition can be relieved by adding lactose or isopropyl-β-D-thiogalactopyranoside (IPTG).
    731..780     +  CDS            SET1 (fragment): solubility-enhancement tag derived from T7 phage gene 10B
    788..835     +  terminator     T7 terminator: transcription terminator for bacteriophage T7 RNA polymerase
    853..1668    -  CDS            KanR: aminoglycoside phosphotransferase; aph(3')-Ia; confers resistance to kanamycin in bacteria or G418 (Geneticin®) in eukaryotes
   1790..8       +  rep_origin     ori (across the origin): high-copy-number ColE1/pMB1/pBR322/pUC origin of replication
>Addgene plasmid #162281 | pEPQD0KN0024 | addgene full sequence | sequence record 320849 | Addgene NGS Result
TATGGAAAAACGCCAGCAACGCGATCCCGCGAAATTAATACGACTCACTATAGGGACACCACAACGGTTT
CCCTCTAGAAATAATTTTGTTTAACTTTAAGAAGGAGATATACATATGGAGAAAAAAATAATGTGAGACC
GTCACAGCTTGTCTGTAAGCGGATGCCGGGAGCAGACAAGCCCGTCAGGGCGCGTCAGCGGGTGTTGGCG
GGTGTCGGGGCTGGCTTAACTATGCGGCATCAGAGCAGATTGTACTGAGAGTGCACCATATGCGGTGTGA
AATACCGCACAGATGCGTAAGGAGAAAATACCGCATCAGGCGCCATTCGCCATTCAGGCTGCGCAACTGT
TGGGAAGGGCGATCGGTGCGGGCCTCTTCGCTATTACGCCAGCTGGCGAAAGGGGGATGTGCTGCAAGGC
GATTAAGTTGGGTAACGCCAGGGTTTTCCCAGTCACGACGTTGTAAAACGACGGCCAGTGAATTCGAGCT
CGGTACCCGGGGATCCTCTAGAGTCGACCTGCAGGCATGCAAGCTTGGCGTAATCATGGTCATAGCTGTT
TCCTGTGTGAAATTGTTATCCGCTCACAATTCCACACAACATACGAGCCGGAAGCATAAAGTGTAAAGCC
TGGGGTGCCTAATGAGTGAGCTAACTCACATTAATTGCGTTGCGCTCACTGCCCGCTTTCCAGTCGGGAA
ACCTGTCGTGCCAGCTAGGTCTCAGCTTCGGCTGCTAACAAAGCCCGAAAGGAAGCTGAGTTGGCTGCTG
CCACCGCTGAGCAATAACTAGCATAACCCCTTGGGGCCTCTAAACGGGTCTTGAGGGGTTTTTTGCTGAA
AGCCAATTCTGATTAGAAAAACTCATCGAGCATCAAATGAAACTGCAATTTATTCATATCAGGATTATCA
ATACCATATTTTTGAAAAAGCCGTTTCTGTAATGAAGGAGAAAACTCACCGAGGCAGTTCCATAGGATGG
CAAGATCCTGGTATCGGTCTGCGATTCCGACTCGTCCAACATCAATACAACCTATTAATTTCCCCTCGTC
AAAAATAAGGTTATCAAGTGAGAAATCACCATGAGTGACGACTGAATCCGGTGAGAATGGCAAAAGCTTA
TGCATTTCTTTCCAGACTTGTTCAACAGGCCAGCCATTACGCTCGTCATCAAAATCACTCGCATCAACCA
AACCGTTATTCATTCGTGATTGCGCCTGAGCGAGACGAAATACGCGATCGCTGTTAAAAGGACAATTACA
AACAGGAATCGAATGCAACCGGCGCAGGAACACTGCCAGCGCATCAACAATATTTTCACCTGAATCAGGA
TATTCTTCTAATACCTGGAATGCTGTTTTCCCGGGGATCGCAGTGGTGAGTAACCATGCATCATCAGGAG
TACGGATAAAATGCTTGATGGTCGGAAGAGGCATAAATTCCGTCAGCCAGTTTAGTCTGACCATCTCATC
TGTAACATCATTGGCAACGCTACCTTTGCCATGTTTCAGAAACAACTCTGGCGCATCGGGCTTCCCATAC
AATCGATAGATTGTCGCACCTGATTGCCCGACATTATCGCGAGCCCATTTATACCCATATAAATCAGCAT
CCATGTTGGAATTTAATCGCGGCTTCGAGCAAGACGTTTCCCGTTGAATATGGCTCATAACACCCCTTGT
ATTACTGTTTATGTAAGCAGACAGTTTTATTGTTCATGATGATATATTTTTATCTTGTGCAATGTAACAT
CAGAGATTTTGAGACACAACGTGAGATCAAAGGATCTTCTTGAGATCCTTTTTTTCTGCGCGTAATCTGC
TGCTTGCAAACAAAAAAACCACCGCTACCAGCGGTGGTTTGTTTGCCGGATCAAGAGCTACCAACTCTTT
TTCCGAAGGTAACTGGCTTCAGCAGAGCGCAGATACCAAATACTGTTCTTCTAGTGTAGCCGTAGTTAGG
CCACCACTTCAAGAACTCTGTAGCACCGCCTACATACCTCGCTCTGCTAATCCTGTTACCAGTGGCTGCT
GCCAGTGGCGATAAGTCGTGTCTTACCGGGTTGGACTCAAGACGATAGTTACCGGATAAGGCGCAGCGGT
CGGGCTGAACGGGGGGTTCGTGCACACAGCCCAGCTTGGAGCGAACGACCTACACCGAACTGAGATACCT
ACAGCGTGAGCTATGAGAAAGCGCCACGCTTCCCGAAGGGAGAAAGGCGGACAGGTATCCGGTAAGCGGC
AGGGTCGGAACAGGAGAGCGCACGAGGGAGCTTCCAGGGGGAAACGCCTGGTATCTTTATAGTCCTGTCG
GGTTTCGCCACCTCTGACTTGAGCGTCGATTTTTGTGATGCTCGTCAGGGGGGCGGAGCC
